>Addgene plasmid #149224 | pGBW-m4046664 | depositor full sequence | sequence record 291677 | Full Sequence
GCGGCCGCCCCACACACCATAGCTTCAAAATGTTTCTACTCCTTTTTTACTCTTCCAGATTTTCTCGGAC
TCCGCGCATCGCCGTACCACTTCAAAACACCCAAGCACAGCATACTAAATTTCCCCTCTTTCTTCCTCTA
GGGTGTCGTTAATTACCCGTACTAAAGGTTTGGAAAAGAAAAAAGAGACCGCCTCGTTTCTTTTTCTTCG
TCGAAAAAGGCAATAAAAATTTTTATCACGTTTCTTTTTCTTGAAAATTTTTTTTTTTGATTTTTTTCTC
TTTCGATGACCTCCCATTGATATTTAAGTTAATAAACGGTCTTCAATTTCTCAAGTTTCAGTTTCATTTT
TCTTGTTCTATTACAACTTTTTTTACTTCTTGCTCATTAGAAAGAAAGCATAGCAATCTAATCTAAGTTT
TAATTACAAAATGTATTCTTTTGTTAGCGAGGAAACGGGAACTCTTATAGTAAACTCGGTGCTATTATTC
CTGGCTTTCGTCGTTTTTCTCTTGGTTACCTTAGCAATTTTGACTGCCTTGAGGTTGTGTGCGTACTGCT
GTAATATCGTCAACGTTTCATTGGTCAAGCCTTCTTTCTACGTTTACTCCAGAGTCAAAAATTTGAACTC
CTCTCGCGTCCCAGATTTATTGGTTTAAACAGGCCCCTTTTCCTTTGTCGATATCATGTAATTAGTTATG
TCACGCTTACATTCACGCCCTCCTCCCACATCCGCTCTAACCGAAAAGGAAGGAGTTAGACAACCTGAAG
TCTAGGTCCCTATTTATTTTTTTTAATAGTTATGTTAGTATTAAGAACGTTATTTATATTTCAAATTTTT
CTTTTTTTTCTGTACAAAGCGGCCGCCGAACCACTAGTGCACTGCAGTACACGGTTTCCTTGAAATTTTT
TTGATTCGGTAATCTCCGAACAGAAGGAAGAACGAAGGAAGGAGCACAGACTTAGATTGGTATATATACG
CATATGTAGTGTTGAAGAAACATGAAATTGCCCAGTATTCTTAACCCAACTGCACAGAACAAAAACGTGC
AGGAAACGAAGATAAATCATGTCGAAAGCTACATATAAGGAACGTGCTGCTACTCATCCTAGTCCTGTTG
CTGCCAAGCTATTTAATATCATGCACGAAAAGCAAACAAACTTGTGTGCTTCATTGGATGTTCGTACCAC
CAAGGAATTACTGGAGTTAGTTGAAGCATTAGGTCCCAAAATTTGTTTACTAAAAACACATGTGGATATC
TTGACTGATTTTTCCATGGAGGGCACAGTTAAGCCGCTAAAGGCATTATCCGCCAAGTACAATTTTTTAC
TCTTCGAGGACAGAAAATTTGCTGACATTGGTAATACAGTCAAATTGCAGTACTCTGCGGGTGTATACAG
AATAGCAGAATGGGCAGACATTACGAATGCACACGGTGTGGTGGGCCCAGGTATTGTTAGCGGTTTGAAG
CAGGCGGCAGAAGAAGTAACAAAGGAACCTAGAGGCCTTTTGATGTTAGCAGAATTGTCATGCAAGGGCT
CCCTATCTACTGGAGAATATACTAAGGGTACTGTTGACATTGCGAAGAGCGACAAAGATTTTGTTATCGG
CTTTATTGCTCAAAGAGACATGGGTGGAAGAGATGAAGGTTACGATTGGTTGATTATGACACCCGGTGTG
GGTTTAGATGACAAGGGAGATGCATTGGGTCAACAGTATAGAACCGTGGATGATGTGGTTTCTACAGGAT
CTGACATTATTATTGTTGGAAGAGGACTATTTGCAAAGGGAAGGGATGCTAAGGTAGAGGGTGAACGTTA
CAGAAAAGCAGGCTGGGAAGCATATTTGAGAAGATGCGGCCAGCAAAACTAAAAAACTGTATTATAAGTA
AATGCATGTATACTAAACTCACAAATTAGAGCTTCAATTTAATTATATCAGTTATTACCCGAGTAACGAA
GCATCTGTGCTTCATTTTGTAGAACAAAAATGCAACGCGAGAGCGCTAATTTTTCAAACAAAGAATCTGA
GCTGCATTTTTACAGAACAGAAATGCAACGCGAAAGCGCTATTTTACCAACGAAGAATCTGTGCTTCATT
TTTGTAAAACAAAAATGCAACGCGAGAGCGCTAATTTTTCAAACAAAGAATCTGAGCTGCATTTTTACAG
AACAGAAATGCAACGCGAGAGCGCTATTTTACCAACAAAGAATCTATACTTCTTTTTTGTTCTACAAAAA
TGCATCCCGAGAGCGCTATTTTTCTAACAAAGCATCTTAGATTACTTTTTTTCTCCTTTGTGCGCTCTAT
AATGCAGTCTCTTGATAACTTTTTGCACTGTAGGTCCGTTAAGGTTAGAAGAAGGCTACTTTGGTGTCTA
TTTTCTCTTCCATAAAAAAAGCCTGACTCCACTTCCCGCGTTTACTGATTACTAGCGAAGCTGCGGGTGC
ATTTTTTCAAGATAAAGGCATCCCCGATTATATTCTATACCGATGTGGATTGCGCATACTTTGTGAACAG
AAAGTGATAGCGTTGATGATTCTTCATTGGTCAGAAAATTATGAACGGTTTCTTCTATTTTGTCTCTATA
TACTACGTATAGGAAATGTTTACATTTTCGTATTGTTTTCGATTCACTCTATGAATAGTTCTTACTACAA
TTTTTTTGTCTAAAGAGTAATACTAGAGATAAACATAAAAAATGTAGAGGTCGAGTTTAGATGCAAGTTC
AAGGAGCGAAAGGTGGATGGGTAGGTTATATAGGGATATAGCACAGAGATATATAGCAAAGAGATACTTT
TGAGCAATGTTTGTGGAAGCGGTATTCGCAATATTTTAGTAGCTCGTTACAGTCCGGTGCGTTTTTGGTT
TTTTGAAAGTGCGTCATCAGAGCGCTTTTGGTTTTCAAAAGCGCTCTGAAGTTCCTATACTTTCTAGCTA
GAGAATAGGAACTTCCCGAGCGGCCGCGTGTTACAAGCTTGACTCCAGCGTAACTGGACTGCAATCAACT
CACTGGCTCACCTTCACGGGTGGGCCTTTCTTCGGTAGAAAATCAAAGGATCTTCTTGAGATCCTTTTTT
TCTGCGCGTAATCTGCTGCTTGCAAACAAAAAAACCACCGCTACCAGCGGTGGTTTGTTTGCCGGATCAA
GAGCTACCAACTCTTTTTCCGAGGTAACTGGCTTCAGCAGAGCGCAGATACCAAATACTGTTCTTCTAGT
GTAGCCGTAGTTAGGCCACCACTTCAAGAACTCTGTAGCACCGCCTACATACCTCGCTCTGCTAATCCTG
TTACCAGTGGCTGCTGCCAGTGGCGATAAGTCGTGTCTTACCGGGTTGGACTCAAGACGATAGTTACCGG
ATAAGGCGCAGCGGTCGGGCTGAACGGGGGGTTCGTGCACACAGCCCAGCTTGGAGCGAACGACCTACAC
CGAACTGAGATACCTACAGCGTGAGCTATGAGAAAGCGCCACGCTTCCCGAAGGGAGAAAGGCGGACAGG
TATCCGGTAAGCGGCAGGGTCGGAACAGGAGAGCGCACGAGGGAGCTTCCAGGGGTAAACGCCTGGTATC
TTTATAGTCCTGTCGGGTTTCGCCACCTCTGACTTGAGCATCGATTTTTGTGATGCTCGTCAGGGGGGCG
GAGCCTATGGAAAAACGCCAGCAACGCAGAAAGGCCCACCCGAAGGTGAGCCAGGTGATTACATTTGGGC
CCTCATCAGAGGTTTTCACCGTCATCACCGAAACGCGCGAGGCAGCTGCGGTAAAGCTCATCAGCGTGGT
CGTGAAGCGATTCACAGATGTCTGCCTGTTCATCCGCGTCCAGCTCGTTGAGTTTCTCCAGAAGCGTTAA
TGTCTGGCTTCTGATAAAGCGGGCCATGTTAAGGGCGGTTTTTTCCTGTTTGGTCACTTACCAATGCTTA
ATCAGTGAGGCACCTATCTCAGCGATCTGTCTATTTCGTTCATCCATAGTTGCCTGACTCCCCGTCGTGT
AGATAACTACGATGCGGGAGGGCTTACCATCTGGCCCCAGTGCTGCAATGATACCGCGAGACCCACGCTC
ACCGGCTCCAGATTTATCAGCAATAAACCAGCCAGCCGGGAGGGCCGAGCGCAGAAGTGATCCTGCAACT
TTATCCGCCTCCATCCAGTCTATTAATTGTTGCCGGGAAGCTAGAGTAAGTAGTTCGCCAGTTAATAGTT
TGCGCAACGTTGTTGCCATTGCTACAGGCATCGTGGTGTCACGCTCGTCGTTTGGTATGGCTTCATTCAG
CTCCGGTTCCCAACGATCAAGGCGAGTTACATGATCCCCCATGTTGTGCAAAAAAGCGGTTAGCTCCTTC
GGTCCTCCGATCGTTGCCAGAAGTAAGTTGGCCGCAGTGTTATCACTCATGGTTATGGCAGCACTGCATA
ATTCTCTTACTGTCATGCCATCCGTGAGATGCTTTTCTGTGACTGGTGAGTACTCAACCAAGTCATTCTG
AGAATAGTGTATGCGGCGACCGAGTTGCTCTTGCCCGGCGTCAATACGGGATAATACCGCGCCACATAGC
AGAACTTTAAAAGTGCTCATCATTGGAAAACGTTCTTCGGGGCGTAAACTCTCAAGGATCTTACCGCTGT
TGAGATCCAGTTCGATGTAACCCACTCGTGCACCCAACTGATCTTCAGCATCTTTTACTTTCACCAGCGT
TTCTGGGTGAGCAAAAACAGGAAGGCAAAATGCCGCAAAAAAGGGAATAAGGGCGACACGGAAATGTTGA
ATACTCATTTTAGCTTCCTTAGCTCCTGAAAATCTCGATAACTCAAAAAATACGCCCGGTAGTGATCTTA
TTTCATTATGGTGAAAGTTGGAACCTCTTACGTGCCGATCAAGTCAAAAGCCTCCGGTCGGAGGCTTTTG
ACTTTCTGCTATGGAGGTCAGGTATGATTTAAATGGTCAGTTAGA
Features (pLannotate 1.2.2; 13 found; start..end, strand, type, name):
     10..417     +  promoter       TEF1 promoter: S. cerevisiae TEF1; promoter for EF-1α
    431..655     +  CDS            E: VEMP_SARS2 - Experimental evidence at protein level: Swiss-Prot protein existence level 1. Plays a central role in virus morphogenesis and assembly. Acts as a viroporin and self-assembles in host membranes forming pentameric protein-lipid pores that allow ion transport. Also plays a role in the induction of apoptosis (By similarity). Regulates the localization of S protein at cis-Golgi, the place of virus budding (PubMed:33229438). May act by slowing down the cell secretory pathway (PubMed:33229438). May interfere with tight-junction stability by interacting with host MPP5. This would result i
    684..856     +  terminator     CYC1 terminator (fragment): S. cerevisiae CYC1; transcription terminator for CYC1
    892..1068    +  promoter       URA3 promoter (fragment): S. cerevisiae URA3
   1069..1872    +  CDS            URA3: orotidine-5'-phosphate decarboxylase, required for uracil biosynthesis; S. cerevisiae URA3; yeast auxotrophic marker, counterselectable with 5-fluoroorotic acid (5-FOA)
   1955..2937    -  rep_origin     2μ ori: yeast 2μ plasmid origin of replication
   3015..3044    +  terminator     T3Te terminator: phage T3 early transcription terminator
   3066..3653    +  rep_origin     ori: high-copy-number ColE1/pMB1/pBR322/pUC origin of replication
   3665..3692    -  terminator     T7Te terminator: phage T7 early transcription terminator
   3716..3907    -  CDS            rop: Rop protein, which maintains plasmids at low copy number; rop
   3908..4768    -  CDS            AmpR: β-lactamase; bla; confers resistance to ampicillin, carbenicillin, and related antibiotics
   4769..4871    -  promoter       cat promoter: promoter of the E. coli cat gene encoding chloramphenicol acetyltransferase
   4872..4903    -  terminator     tonB terminator: bidirectional E. coli tonB-P14 transcription terminator
