[The description below was written by a language model from this plasmid's Addgene catalogue record and pLannotate feature annotations shown in this document.]
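Description:
pGBW-m4046664 is an episomal yeast expression plasmid, a shuttle vector between Escherichia coli and Saccharomyces cerevisiae, carrying the SARS-CoV-2 envelope (E) gene. In bacteria it replicates from a ColE1/pUC-type origin and is selected with ampicillin through the β-lactamase gene, which the annotation places downstream of a cat promoter. A short rop annotation sits directly next to AmpR, although the catalogue entry lists the plasmid as high copy. In yeast it is maintained by the 2μ origin, which supports multicopy episomal replication. Selection there relies on URA3, which complements uracil auxotrophy and can be counterselected with 5-fluoroorotic acid. Short phage and bacterial terminators (T3Te, T7Te, tonB) flank the bacterial origin and resistance modules, presumably insulating them from read-through transcription.

The payload is a compact expression cassette in which the constitutive S. cerevisiae TEF1 promoter drives the E open reading frame, followed by a CYC1 terminator fragment. The coding sequence was made by gene synthesis and recoded for S. cerevisiae codon usage ("recode 1") while encoding the reference viral protein. No epitope tags or reporter fusions are annotated. E is a small membrane protein that functions in virion assembly and forms pentameric ion-conducting pores (viroporin activity). The stated purpose is simply expression of this protein in yeast, and the record does not specify particular downstream applications. The depositor notes that the sequencing used for quality control may not cover the entire plasmid. The full sequence record (about 4.9 kb) is also somewhat larger than the sum of the listed backbone and insert sizes.
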