Addgene plasmid #149224: pGBW-m4046664
Purpose: Yeast Expression plasmid for SARS-CoV-2 E (envelope)
Depositing lab: Ginkgo Bioworks & Benjie Chen. Depositing organization: Ginkgo Bioworks.
Backbone
  Vector backbone: AmpR; 2u URA3
  Backbone size w/o insert (bp): 4078
  Vector type: Yeast Expression
  Selectable markers: URA3
Growth in bacteria
  Bacterial resistance: Ampicillin, 100 μg/mL
  Growth temperature: 37°C
  Growth strain: DH5alpha
  Copy number: High Copy
Gene/Insert
  Gene/Insert name: SARS-CoV-2 E (envelope) (alt names: envelope protein; E protein)
  Species: S. cerevisiae (budding yeast); Severe acute respiratory syndrome coronavirus 2
  Insert size (bp): 221
  Mutation: Saccharomyces cerevisiae recode 1
  Entrez Gene: E (a.k.a. GU280_gp04)
  Promoter: pTEF1
  Cloning method: Unknown
Resource information
  A portion of this plasmid was derived from a plasmid made by: GinkgoBioworks
Depositor comments: NCBI Reference Sequence: YP_009724392.1. Created by gene synthesis with Not1 site. NGS used for QC was performed by Ginkgo and may not fully cover the entire plasmid.
How to cite: pGBW-m4046664 was a gift from Ginkgo Bioworks & Benjie Chen (Addgene plasmid # 149224 ; http://n2t.net/addgene:149224 ; RRID:Addgene_149224)
