>Addgene plasmid #149224 | pGBW-m4046664 | addgene partial sequence | sequence record 298485 | Ginkgo NGS Result
TTCTTGTTCTATTACAACTTTTTTTACTTCTTGCTCATTAGAAAGAAAGCATAGCAATCTAATCTAAGTT
TTAATTACAAAATGTATTCTTTTGTTAGCGAGGAAACGGGAACTCTTATAGTAAACTCGGTGCTATTATT
CCTGGCTTTCGTCGTTTTTCTCTTGGTTACCTTAGCAATTTTGACTGCCTTGAGGTTGTGTGCGTACTGC
TGTAATATCGTCAACGTTTCATTGGTCAAGCCTTCTTTCTACGTTTACTCCAGAGTCAAAAATTTGAACT
CCTCTCGCGTCCCAGATTTATTGGTTTAAACAGGCCCCTTTTCCTTTGTCGATATCATGTAATTAGTTAT
GTCACGCTTACATTCACGCCCTCCTCCCACATCCGCTCTAACCGAAAAGGAAGGAGTTAGACAACCTGAA
GTCTAGGTCCCTATTTATTTTTTTTAATAGTTA
